Addgene plasmid #159564: R701-X56-566: His6-MBP-tev-Avi-Hs.KRAS4b(2-169) G13D
Purpose: E. coli protein expression of His6-MBP-tev-Avi-Hs.KRAS4b(2-169) G13D
Depositing lab: Dominic Esposito. Depositing organization: National Cancer Institute (NCI). Publication: Farnesylated and methylated KRAS4b: high yield production of protein suitable for biophysical studies of prenylated protein-lipid interactions. Gillette WK, Esposito D, Abreu Blanco M, Alexander P, Bindu L, Bittner C, Chertov O, Frank PH, Grose C, Jones JE, Meng Z, Perkins S, Van Q, Ghirlando R, Fivash M, Nissley DV, McCormick F, Holderfield M, Stephen AG. Sci Rep. 2015 Nov 2;5:15916. doi: 10.1038/srep15916. PubMed 26522388.
Backbone
  Vector backbone: pDest-566
  Vector type: Bacterial Expression
Growth in bacteria
  Bacterial resistance: Ampicillin, 100 μg/mL
  Growth temperature: 37°C
  Growth strain: DH5alpha
  Copy number: Low Copy
Gene/Insert
  Gene/Insert name: His6-MBP-tev-Avi-Hs.KRAS4b(2-169) G13D
  Species: H. sapiens (human)
  Mutation: G13D
  Entrez Gene: KRAS (a.k.a. 'C-K-RAS, C-K-RAS, CFC2, K-RAS2A, K-RAS2B, K-RAS4A, K-RAS4B, K-Ras, K-Ras 2, KI-RAS, KRAS1, KRAS2, NS, NS3, OES, RALD, RASK2, c-Ki-ras, c-Ki-ras2)
  Tag / fusion protein: His6-MBP-tev-Avi (N terminal on insert)
  Cloning method: Gateway Cloning
Terms and licenses: Academic/Nonprofit Terms; Industry Terms: Not Available to Industry
How to cite: R701-X56-566: His6-MBP-tev-Avi-Hs.KRAS4b(2-169) G13D was a gift from Dominic Esposito (Addgene plasmid # 159564 ; http://n2t.net/addgene:159564 ; RRID:Addgene_159564)
