[The description below was written by a language model from this plasmid's Addgene catalogue record and pLannotate feature annotations shown in this document.]
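Description:
R701-X56-566 is a 7,347 nt bacterial expression plasmid built on the pDest-566 Gateway destination backbone for producing a tagged, truncated human KRAS4b oncogenic mutant in E. coli. It is selected with ampicillin through the bla (AmpR) gene and replicates from a ColE1/pMB1-type origin. The pBR322-derived bom region and the rop gene are also present, consistent with the catalogue's low-copy designation. An f1 origin is annotated as well, and short tetracycline-resistance fragments appear to be non-functional backbone remnants.

Expression is driven by a T7 promoter followed by a lac operator and the phage T7 gene 10 ribosome binding site. The plasmid carries its own lacI gene, so transcription is repressed until IPTG is added in a host that supplies T7 RNA polymerase. The open reading frame encodes an N-terminal His6 tag fused to cytosolic maltose-binding protein (no signal sequence). This is followed by the attB1 scar left by Gateway recombination, a TEV protease site, an AviTag and residues 2–169 of KRAS4b carrying the G13D substitution. This KRAS segment covers the G-domain and lacks the C-terminal hypervariable region. The attB2 site follows the insert, and a downstream His-tag annotation is probably an untranslated backbone leftover. Termination is provided by the rrnB T1/T2 and T7 terminators.

His6-MBP aids solubility and allows affinity purification. TEV cleavage removes this fusion partner and leaves Avi-KRAS, which can be enzymatically biotinylated at a single site. The record states the purpose only as E. coli protein expression. The associated publication concerns producing KRAS4b protein for biophysical studies.
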