Features (pLannotate 1.2.2; 28 found; start..end, strand, type, name):
      2..20      +  promoter       T7 promoter: promoter for bacteriophage T7 RNA polymerase
     21..45      +  protein_bind   lac operator: The lac repressor binds to the lac operator to inhibit transcription in E. coli. This inhibition can be relieved by adding lactose or isopropyl-β-D-thiogalactopyranoside (IPTG). lac repressor encoded by lacI
     60..82      +  RBS            RBS: efficient ribosome binding site from bacteriophage T7 gene 10 (Olins and Rangwala, 1989)
     99..116     +  CDS            7xHis (fragment): 6xHis affinity tag
    120..1217    +  CDS            MBP: maltose binding protein from E. coli; malE (mutated); This version of the gene does not encode a signal sequence, so MBP will remain in the cytosol.
   1237..1254    +  protein_bind   attB1 (fragment): mutant version of attB; core recombination site for the Gateway® BP reaction BP Clonase™
   1260..1276    +  CDS            TEV site (fragment): tobacco etch virus (TEV) protease recognition and cleavage site
   1278..1322    +  CDS            AviTag™: peptide tag that allows for enzymatic biotinylation
   1326..1829    +  CDS            K-Ras (fragment): human small GTPase proto-oncoprotein
   1837..1854    -  protein_bind   attB2 (fragment): mutant version of attB; core recombination site for the Gateway® BP reaction BP Clonase™
   1954..1971    +  CDS            9xHis (fragment): 9xHis affinity tag
   2018..2133    +  ncRNA          5S rRNA: Accession: RF00001 - 5S ribosomal RNA
   2137..2223    +  terminator     rrnB T1 terminator: Escherichia coli rrnB; transcription terminator T1 from the E. coli rrnB gene
   2315..2342    +  terminator     rrnB T2 terminator: transcription terminator T2 from the E. coli rrnB gene
   2361..2400    +  promoter       AmpR promoter (fragment): bla
   2410..2457    +  terminator     T7 terminator: transcription terminator for bacteriophage T7 RNA polymerase
   2494..2949    +  rep_origin     f1 ori (sequence partly withheld): f1 bacteriophage origin of replication; arrow indicates direction of (+) strand synthesis
   3064..3924    -  CDS            AmpR: β-lactamase; bla; confers resistance to ampicillin, carbenicillin, and related antibiotics
   3925..4017    -  promoter       AmpR promoter: bla
   4098..4686    +  rep_origin     ori: high-copy-number ColE1/pMB1/pBR322/pUC origin of replication
   4872..5011    -  misc_feature   bom: basis of mobility region from pBR322
   5113..5304    -  CDS            rop: Rop protein, which maintains plasmids at low copy number; rop
   5321..5701    +  CDS            YPB1_ECOLX: Protein predicted: Swiss-Prot protein existence level 4. From Escherichia coli.
   5763..5827    -  CDS            TcR (fragment): tetracycline efflux protein; tet; confers resistance to tetracycline
   5842..5863    -  protein_bind   CAP binding site: CAP binding activates transcription in the presence of cAMP. E. coli catabolite activator protein
   5876..6958    -  CDS            lacI: lac repressor; lacI; The lac repressor binds to the lac operator to inhibit transcription in E. coli. This inhibition can be relieved by adding lactose or isopropyl-β-D-thiogalactopyranoside (IPTG).
   6959..7036    -  promoter       lacI promoter: lacI
   7044..7323    -  CDS            TcR (fragment): tetracycline efflux protein; tet; confers resistance to tetracycline
>Addgene plasmid #159564 | R701-X56-566: His6-MBP-tev-Avi-Hs.KRAS4b(2-169) G13D | addgene full sequence | sequence record 313313 | Addgene NGS Result
TTAATACGACTCACTATAGGGGAATTGTGAGCGGATAACAATTCCCCTCTAGAAATAATTTTGTTTAACT
TTAAGAAGGAGATATACATATGAGATCCCATCACCATCACCATCACGGCAAAATCGAAGAAGGTAAACTG
GTAATCTGGATTAACGGCGATAAAGGCTATAACGGTCTCGCTGAAGTCGGTAAGAAATTCGAGAAAGATA
CCGGAATTAAAGTCACCGTTGAGCATCCGGATAAACTGGAAGAGAAATTCCCACAGGTTGCGGCAACTGG
CGATGGCCCTGACATTATCTTCTGGGCACACGACCGCTTTGGTGGCTACGCTCAATCTGGCCTGTTGGCT
GAAATCACCCCGGACAAAGCGTTCCAGGACAAGCTGTATCCGTTTACCTGGGATGCCGTACGTTACAACG
GCAAGCTGATTGCTTACCCGATCGCTGTTGAAGCGTTATCGCTGATTTATAACAAAGATCTGCTGCCGAA
CCCGCCAAAAACCTGGGAAGAGATCCCGGCGCTGGATAAAGAACTGAAAGCGAAAGGTAAGAGCGCGCTG
ATGTTCAACCTGCAAGAACCGTACTTCACCTGGCCGCTGATTGCTGCTGACGGGGGTTATGCGTTCAAGT
ATGAAAACGGCAAGTACGACATTAAAGACGTGGGCGTGGATAACGCTGGCGCGAAAGCGGGTCTGACCTT
CCTGGTTGACCTGATTAAAAACAAACACATGAATGCAGACACCGATTACTCCATCGCAGAAGCTGCCTTT
AATAAAGGCGAAACAGCGATGACCATCAACGGCCCGTGGGCATGGTCCAACATCGACACCAGCAAAGTGA
ATTATGGTGTAACGGTACTGCCGACCTTCAAGGGTCAACCATCCAAACCGTTCGTTGGCGTGCTGAGCGC
AGGTATTAACGCCGCCAGTCCGAACAAAGAGCTGGCAAAAGAGTTCCTCGAAAACTATCTGCTGACTGAT
GAAGGTCTGGAAGCGGTTAATAAAGACAAACCGCTGGGTGCCGTAGCGCTGAAGTCTTACGAGGAAGAGT
TGGCGAAAGATCCACGTATTGCCGCCACCATGGAAAACGCCCAGAAAGGTGAAATCATGCCGAACATCCC
GCAGATGTCCGCTTTCTGGTATGCCGTGCGTACTGCGGTGATCAACGCCGCCAGCGGTCGTCAGACTGTC
GATGAAGCCCTGAAAGACGCGCAGACTAATTCGGGATCTGATATCACAAGTTTGTACAAAAAAGTTGGCG
AAAACCTGTACTTCCAAGGCCTGAACGACATCTTCGAGGCTCAGAAAATCGAATGGCACGAAGGCACTGA
ATATAAACTTGTGGTAGTTGGAGCTGGTGACGTAGGCAAGAGTGCCTTGACGATACAGCTAATTCAGAAT
CATTTTGTGGACGAATATGATCCAACAATAGAGGATTCCTACAGGAAGCAAGTAGTAATTGATGGAGAAA
CCTGTCTCTTGGATATTCTCGACACAGCAGGTCAAGAGGAGTACAGTGCAATGAGGGACCAGTACATGAG
GACTGGGGAGGGCTTTCTTTGTGTATTTGCCATAAATAATACTAAATCATTTGAAGATATTCACCATTAT
AGAGAACAAATTAAAAGAGTTAAGGACTCTGAAGATGTACCTATGGTCCTAGTAGGAAATAAATGTGATT
TGCCTTCTAGAACAGTAGACACAAAACAGGCTCAGGACTTAGCAAGAAGTTATGGAATTCCTTTTATTGA
AACATCAGCAAAGACAAGACAGGGTGTTGATGATGCCTTCTATACATTAGTTCGAGAAATTCGAAAACAT
AAAGAAAAGTAATCAACTTTCTTGTACAAAGTGGTGATATCGCTAGCTAGATAGCTAGAAGCTTGCGGCC
GCACAGCTGTATACACGTGCAAGCCAGCCAGAACTCGCTCCTGAAGACCCAGAGGATCTCGAGCACCACC
ACCACCACCACTAATGTTAATTAAGTTGGGCGTTCCTAGGCTGATAAAACAGAATTTGCCTGGCGGCAGT
AGCGCGGTGGTCCCACCTGACCCCATGCCGAACTCAGAAGTGAAACGCCGTAGCGCCGATGGTAGTGTGG
GGTCTCCCCATGCGAGAGTAGGGAACTGCCAGGCATCAAATAAAACGAAAGGCTCAGTCGAAAGACTGGG
CCTTTCGTTTTATCTGTTGTTTGTCGGTGAACGCTCTCCTGAGTAGGACAAATCCGCCGGGAGCGGATTT
GAACGTTGCGAAGCAACGGCCCGGAGGGTGGCGGGCAGGACGCCCGCCATAAACTGCCAGGCATCAAATT
AAGCAGAAGGCCATCCTGACGGATGGCCTTTTTGCGTTTCTACAAACTCTTTTGTTTATTTTTCTAAATA
CATTCAAATATGTATCCGCTGAGCAATAACTAGCATAACCCCTTGGGGCCTCTAAACGGGTCTTGAGGGG
TTTTTTGCTGAAAGGAGGAACTATATCCGGATTGGCGAATGGG
[124 nt withheld, positions 2494-2617]
C
[91 nt withheld, positions 2619-2709]
A
[49 nt withheld, positions 2711-2759]
CCTTTGACGTTGGAGTCCACGTTCTTT
[37 nt withheld, positions 2787-2823]
ACCCTATCTCGGTCTATTCTTTTGATTTATAAGGGATTTTGCCGATTTCGGCCTATTGGTTAAAAAATGA
GCTGATTTAACAAAAATTTAACGCGAATTTTAACAAAATATTAACGTTTACAATTTCTGGCGGCACGATG
GCATGAGATTATCAAAAAGGATCTTCACCTAGATCCTTTTAAATTAAAAATGAAGTTTTAAATCAATCTA
AAGTATATATGAGTAAACTTGGTCTGACAGTTACCAATGCTTAATCAGTGAGGCACCTATCTCAGCGATC
TGTCTATTTCGTTCATCCATAGTTGCCTGACTCCCCGTCGTGTAGATAACTACGATACGGGAGGGCTTAC
CATCTGGCCCCAGTGCTGCAATGATACCGCGAGACCCACGCTCACCGGCTCCAGATTTATCAGCAATAAA
CCAGCCAGCCGGAAGGGCCGAGCGCAGAAGTGGTCCTGCAACTTTATCCGCCTCCATCCAGTCTATTAAT
TGTTGCCGGGAAGCTAGAGTAAGTAGTTCGCCAGTTAATAGTTTGCGCAACGTTGTTGCCATTGCTACAG
GCATCGTGGTGTCACGCTCGTCGTTTGGTATGGCTTCATTCAGCTCCGGTTCCCAACGATCAAGGCGAGT
TACATGATCCCCCATGTTGTGCAAAAAAGCGGTTAGCTCCTTCGGTCCTCCGATCGTTGTCAGAAGTAAG
TTGGCCGCAGTGTTATCACTCATGGTTATGGCAGCACTGCATAATTCTCTTACTGTCATGCCATCCGTAA
GATGCTTTTCTGTGACTGGTGAGTACTCAACCAAGTCATTCTGAGAATAGTGTATGCGGCGACCGAGTTG
CTCTTGCCCGGCGTCAATACGGGATAATACCGCGCCACATAGCAGAACTTTAAAAGTGCTCATCATTGGA
AAACGTTCTTCGGGGCGAAAACTCTCAAGGATCTTACCGCTGTTGAGATCCAGTTCGATGTAACCCACTC
GTGCACCCAACTGATCTTCAGCATCTTTTACTTTCACCAGCGTTTCTGGGTGAGCAAAAACAGGAAGGCA
AAATGCCGCAAAAAAGGGAATAAGGGCGACACGGAAATGTTGAATACTCATACTCTTCCTTTTTCAATCA
TGATTGAAGCATTTATCAGGGTTATTGTCTCATGAGCGGATACATATTTGAATGTATTTAGAAAAATAAA
CAAATAGGTCATGACCAAAATCCCTTAACGTGAGTTTTCGTTCCACTGAGCGTCAGACCCCGTAGAAAAG
ATCAAAGGATCTTCTTGAGATCCTTTTTTTCTGCGCGTAATCTGCTGCTTGCAAACAAAAAAACCACCGC
TACCAGCGGTGGTTTGTTTGCCGGATCAAGAGCTACCAACTCTTTTTCCGAAGGTAACTGGCTTCAGCAG
AGCGCAGATACCAAATACTGTCCTTCTAGTGTAGCCGTAGTTAGGCCACCACTTCAAGAACTCTGTAGCA
CCGCCTACATACCTCGCTCTGCTAATCCTGTTACCAGTGGCTGCTGCCAGTGGCGATAAGTCGTGTCTTA
CCGGGTTGGACTCAAGACGATAGTTACCGGATAAGGCGCAGCGGTCGGGCTGAACGGGGGGTTCGTGCAC
ACAGCCCAGCTTGGAGCGAACGACCTACACCGAACTGAGATACCTACAGCGTGAGCTATGAGAAAGCGCC
ACGCTTCCCGAAGGGAGAAAGGCGGACAGGTATCCGGTAAGCGGCAGGGTCGGAACAGGAGAGCGCACGA
GGGAGCTTCCAGGGGGAAACGCCTGGTATCTTTATAGTCCTGTCGGGTTTCGCCACCTCTGACTTGAGCG
TCGATTTTTGTGATGCTCGTCAGGGGGGCGGAGCCTATGGAAAAACGCCAGCAACGCGGCCTTTTTACGG
TTCCTGGCCTTTTGCTGGCCTTTTGCTCACATGTTCTTTCCTGCGTTATCCCCTGATTCTGTGGATAACC
GTATTACCGCCTTTGAGTGAGCTGATACCGCTCGCCGCAGCCGAACGACCGAGCGCAGCGAGTCAGTGAG
CGAGGAAGCGGAAGAGCGCCTGATGCGGTATTTTCTCCTTACGCATCTGTGCGGTATTTCACACCGCAAT
GGTGCACTCTCAGTACAATCTGCTCTGATGCCGCATAGTTAAGCCAGTATACACTCCGCTATCGCTACGT
GACTGGGTCATGGCTGCGCCCCGACACCCGCCAACACCCGCTGACGCGCCCTGACGGGCTTGTCTGCTCC
CGGCATCCGCTTACAGACAAGCTGTGACCGTCTCCGGGAGCTGCATGTGTCAGAGGTTTTCACCGTCATC
ACCGAAACGCGCGAGGCAGCTGCGGTAAAGCTCATCAGCGTGGTCGTGAAGCGATTCACAGATGTCTGCC
TGTTCATCCGCGTCCAGCTCGTTGAGTTTCTCCAGAAGCGTTAATGTCTGGCTTCTGATAAAGCGGGCCA
TGTTAAGGGCGGTTTTTTCCTGTTTGGTCACTGATGCCTCCGTGTAAGGGGGATTTCTGTTCATGGGGGT
AATGATACCGATGAAACGAGAGAGGATGCTCACGATACGGGTTACTGATGATGAACATGCCCGGTTACTG
GAACGTTGTGAGGGTAAACAACTGGCGGTATGGATGCGGCGGGACCAGAGAAAAATCACTCAGGGTCAAT
GCCAGCGCTTCGTTAATACAGATGTAGGTGTTCCACAGGGTAGCCAGCAGCATCCTGCGATGCAGATCCG
GAACATAATGGTGCAGGGCGCTGACTTCCGCGTTTCCAGACTTTACGAAACACGGAAACCGAAGACCATT
CATGTTGTTGCTCAGGTCGCAGACGTTTTGCAGCAGCAGTCGCTTCACGTTCGCTCGCGTATCGGTGATT
CATTCTGCTAACCAGTAAGGCAACCCCGCCAGCCTAGCCGGGTCCTCAACGACAGGAGCACGATCATGCT
AGTCATGCCCCGCGCCCACCGGAAGGAGCTGACTGGGTTGAAGGCTCTCAAGGGCATCGGTCGAGATCCC
GGTGCCTAATGAGTGAGCTAACTTACATTAATTGCGTTGCGCTCACTGCCCGCTTTCCAGTCGGGAAACC
TGTCGTGCCAGCTGCATTAATGAATCGGCCAACGCGCGGGGAGAGGCGGTTTGCGTATTGGGCGCCAGGG
TGGTTTTTCTTTTCACCAGTGAGACGGGCAACAGCTGATTGCCCTTCACCGCCTGGCCCTGAGAGAGTTG
CAGCAAGCGGTCCACGCTGGTTTGCCCCAGCAGGCGAAAATCCTGTTTGATGGTGGTTAACGGCGGGATA
TAACATGAGCTGTCTTCGGTATCGTCGTATCCCACTACCGAGATGTCCGCACCAACGCGCAGCCCGGACT
CGGTAATGGCGCGCATTGCGCCCAGCGCCATCTGATCGTTGGCAACCAGCATCGCAGTGGGAACGATGCC
CTCATTCAGCATTTGCATGGTTTGTTGAAAACCGGACATGGCACTCCAGTCGCCTTCCCGTTCCGCTATC
GGCTGAATTTGATTGCGAGTGAGATATTTATGCCAGCCAGCCAGACGCAGACGCGCCGAGACAGAACTTA
ATGGGCCCGCTAACAGCGCGATTTGCTGGTGACCCAATGCGACCAGATGCTCCACGCCCAGTCGCGTACC
GTCTTCATGGGAGAAAATAATACTGTTGATGGGTGTCTGGTCAGAGACATCAAGAAATAACGCCGGAACA
TTAGTGCAGGCAGCTTCCACAGCAATGGCATCCTGGTCATCCAGCGGATAGTTAATGATCAGCCCACTGA
CGCGTTGCGCGAGAAGATTGTGCACCGCCGCTTTACAGGCTTCGACGCCGCTTCGTTCTACCATCGACAC
CACCACGCTGGCACCCAGTTGATCGGCGCGAGATTTAATCGCCGCGACAATTTGCGACGGCGCGTGCAGG
GCCAGACTGGAGGTGGCAACGCCAATCAGCAACGACTGTTTGCCCGCCAGTTGTTGTGCCACGCGGTTGG
GAATGTAATTCAGCTCCGCCATCGCCGCTTCCACTTTTTCCCGCGTTTTCGCAGAAACGTGGCTGGCCTG
GTTCACCACGCGGGAAACGGTCTGATAAGAGACACCGGCATACTCTGCGACATCGTATAACGTTACTGGT
TTCACATTCACCACCCTGAATTGACTCTCTTCCGGGCGCTATCATGCCATACCGCGAAAGGTTTTGCGCC
ATTCGATGGTGTCCGGGATCTCGACGCTCTCCCTTATGCGACTCCTGCATTAGGAAGCAGCCCAGTAGTA
GGTTGAGGCCGTTGAGCACCGCCGCCGCAAGGAATGGTGCATGCAAGGAGATGGCGCCCAACAGTCCCCC
GGCCACGGGGCCTGCCACCATACCCACGCCGAAACAAGCGCTCATGAGCCCGAAGTGGCGAGCCCGATCT
TCCCCATCGGTGATGTCGGCGATATAGGCGCCAGCAACCGCACCTGTGGCGCCGGTGATGCCGGCCACGA
TGCGTCCGGCGTAGAGGATCGAGATCGATCTCGATCCCGCGAAA
